>Addgene plasmid #227151 | pCS2+8-cyp-33e1-flag-tev-halo-his | addgene full sequence | sequence record 458990 | Addgene NGS Result
CGCCATTCTGCCTGGGGACGTCGGAGCAAGCTTGATTTAGGTGACACTATAGAATACAAGCTACTTGTTC
TTTTTGCAGGATCCACTAGTGGCGCGCCATTAATTAAAGGCCGGCCAGCGATCGCCGGACCCACCATGAT
TTTACTTATTCTCACTTCGATATTAATTATCTACCTCTTTAATCATTTTTACTGGAAGAGAAGAAAATTA
CCACCAGGTCCAATTCCACTCCCTATTATTGGAAATTTATATCTTATGACGGAAGATGTTAAGCCAGGAT
ACAAGATGTACGAGAAATTGAAAGACAAATATGGTCCAGTGTTCACATTTTGGTTGGCAAATCTTCCAAT
GGTTACTGTGACTGATTGGAAACTCATCAAGCAGCATTTCATAAAAGATGGAGCCAACTTTGTAGGAAGA
CCAGAGTTTCCAATTTCAATGGAAATGAGACAAGGTCCATATGGAATTATTGAATCTCATGGTGATAGAT
GGATTCAGCAAAGAAGATTTGCATTGCATATTCTTCGAGATTTTGGATTGGGAAAGAATTTGATGGAAGA
AAAGGTTCTTGGTGAAGTTACTGCAATGATTGACAGTATTCGAAAAAGCATGGAAGATGTTGATATGCAA
AATATATTTGATGCATCCGTGGGATCCGTAATCAATAATATGCTTTTTGGATATCGTTATGATGAGACAA
ACATTGAAGAATTTCTGGAACTCAAAAATCGAATGAATAAGCATTTCAAGTTAGCTGCAGAACCAATGGG
AGGACTTATTGGAATGAATCCATGGCTTGGACATCTCCCGTTTTTCAAGGGATATAAAAATGTAATAATG
CACAACTGGATGGGTCTCATGGAAATGTTCCGTAAGCAGGCTACAGATAGACTTGCATCAATTGACTATG
ATTCTGATGAATATTCGGATTACGTAGAAGCATTTTTGAAAGAAAGAAAGAAACATGAAAATGAGCAAGA
TTTCGGAGGATTTGAAATGGAACAACTTGATAGTGTATGTTTTGATCTATGGGTTGCTGGAATGGAAACA
ACTTCAAATACTCTCAATTGGGCACTTCTCTATGTCCTTTTGAATCCAGAAGTACGTCAAAAAGTCTATG
AAGAATTGGAAAGAGAAATTGGAAGTGATAGGATTATTACAACTACCGACCGACCTAAACTCAACTATAT
CAATGCAACTGTTAATGAATCTCAACGTCTTGCTAATCTTCTTCCAATGAATCTATCTAGATCTACAAAT
GCTGATGTTGAAATTGCTGGCTACCGTATTCCAAAAGATACTGTAATCACTCCACAAATCAGTTCAGTAA
TGTATGATCCAGAGATATTCCCTGAACCATACGAATTCAAACCTGAAAGATTCCTAGAATCGGATGGAAG
TTTGAAAAAAGTAGAAGAACTTGTGCCATTTTCAATTGGAAAACGGCAATGTCTTGGAGAAGGACTGGCC
AAAATGGAACTATTCTTGTATTTTGCAAATTTGTTCAACAAATTTGATATTAAATTTCACGAATCGAATC
CAAATCCAAGTATTAAAAAGGAAGTCGGAGTTACTATGAAGGCAAAGAATTACAGAGTTTCAATGAAGGA
AAGATATTCAGGGGATTATAAAGACGATGACGACAAGTCAGGGGAAAACTTGTATTTCCAGGGCTCAGGG
ATGGCAGAAATCGGTACTGGCTTTCCATTCGACCCCCATTATGTGGAAGTCCTGGGCGAGCGCATGCACT
ACGTCGATGTTGGTCCGCGCGATGGCACCCCTGTGCTGTTCCTGCACGGTAACCCGACCTCCTCCTACGT
GTGGCGCAACATCATCCCGCATGTTGCACCGACCCATCGCTGCATTGCTCCAGACCTGATCGGTATGGGC
AAATCCGACAAACCAGACCTGGGTTATTTCTTCGACGACCACGTCCGCTTCATGGATGCCTTCATCGAAG
CCCTGGGTCTGGAAGAGGTCGTCCTGGTCATTCACGACTGGGGCTCCGCTCTGGGTTTCCACTGGGCCAA
GCGCAATCCAGAGCGCGTCAAAGGTATTGCATTTATGGAGTTCATCCGCCCTATCCCGACCTGGGACGAA
TGGCCAGAATTTGCCCGCGAGACCTTCCAGGCCTTCCGCACCACCGACGTCGGCCGCAAGCTGATCATCG
ATCAGAACGTTTTTATCGAGGGTACGCTGCCGATGGGTGTCGTCCGCCCGCTGACTGAAGTCGAGATGGA
CCATTACCGCGAGCCGTTCCTGAATCCTGTTGACCGCGAGCCACTGTGGCGCTTCCCAAACGAGCTGCCA
ATCGCCGGTGAGCCAGCGAACATCGTCGCGCTGGTCGAAGAATACATGGACTGGCTGCACCAGTCCCCTG
TCCCGAAGCTGCTGTTCTGGGGCACCCCAGGCGTTCTGATCCCACCGGCCGAAGCCGCTCGCCTGGCCAA
AAGCCTGCCTAACTGCAAGGCTGTGGACATCGGCCCGGGTCTGAATCTGCTGCAAGAAGACAACCCGGAC
CTGATCGGCAGCGAGATCGCGCGCTGGCTGTCGACGCTCGAGATTTCCGGCGGCAGCAGCCATCATCATC
ATCATCATGGGTCAGGGTAATAATCGAATTCAAGGCCTCTCGAGCCTCTAGAACTATAGTGAGTCGTATT
ACGTAGATCCAGACATGATAAGATACATTGATGAGTTTGGACAAACCACAACTAGAATGCAGTGAAAAAA
ATGCTTTATTTGTGAAATTTGTGATGCTATTGCTTTATTTGTAACCATTATAAGCTGCAATAAACAAGTT
AACAACAACAATTGCATTCATTTTATGTTTCAGGTTCAGGGGGAGGTGTGGGAGGTTTTTTAATTCGCGG
CCGCGGCGCCAATGCATTGGGCCCGGTACCCAGCTTTTGTTCCCTTTAGTGAGGGTTAATTGCGCGCTTG
GCGTAATCATGGTCATAGCTGTTTCCTGTGTGAAATTGTTATCCGCTCACAATTCCACACAACATACGAG
CCGGGAGCATAAAGTGTAAAGCCTGGGGTGCCTAATGAGTGAGCTAACTCACATTAATTGCGTTGCGCTC
ACTGCCCGCTTTCCAGTCGGGAAACCTGTCGTGCCAGCTGCATTAATGAATCGGCCAACGCGCGGGGAGA
GGCGGTTTGCGTATTGGGCGCTCTTCCGCTTCCTCGCTCACTGACTCGCTGCGCTCGGTCGTTCGGCTGC
GGCGAGCGGTATCAGCTCACTCAAAGGCGGTAATACGGTTATCCACAGAATCAGGGGATAACGCAGGAAA
GAACATGTGAGCAAAAGGCCAGCAAAAGGCCAGGAACCGTAAAAAGGCCGCGTTGCTGGCGTTTTTCCAT
AGGCTCCGCCCCCCTGACGAGCATCACAAAAATCGACGCTCAAGTCAGAGGTGGCGAAACCCGACAGGAC
TATAAAGATACCAGGCGTTTCCCCCTGGAAGCTCCCTCGTGCGCTCTCCTGTTCCGACCCTGCCGCTTAC
CGGATACCTGTCCGCCTTTCTCCCTTCGGGAAGCGTGGCGCTTTCTCATAGCTCACGCTGTAGGTATCTC
AGTTCGGTGTAGGTCGTTCGCTCCAAGCTGGGCTGTGTGCACGAACCCCCCGTTCAGCCCGACCGCTGCG
CCTTATCCGGTAACTATCGTCTTGAGTCCAACCCGGTAAGACACGACTTATCGCCACTGGCAGCAGCCAC
TGGTAACAGGATTAGCAGAGCGAGGTATGTAGGCGGTGCTACAGAGTTCTTGAAGTGGTGGCCTAACTAC
GGCTACACTAGAAGAACAGTATTTGGTATCTGCGCTCTGCTGAAGCCAGTTACCTTCGGAAAAAGAGTTG
GTAGCTCTTGATCCGGCAAACAAACCACCGCTGGTAGCGGTGGTTTTTTTGTTTGCAAGCAGCAGATTAC
GCGCAGAAAAAAAGGATCTCAAGAAGATCCTTTGATCTTTTCTACGGGGTCTGACGCTCAGTGGAACGAA
AACTCACGTTAAGGGATTTTGGTCATGAGATTATCAAAAAGGATCTTCACCTAGATCCTTTTAAATTAAA
AATGAAGTTTTAAATCAATCTAAAGTATATATGAGTAAACTTGGTCTGACAGTTACCAATGCTTAATCAG
TGAGGCACCTATCTCAGCGATCTGTCTATTTCGTTCATCCATAGTTGCCTGACTCCCCGTCGTGTAGATA
ACTACGATACGGGAGGGCTTACCATCTGGCCCCAGTGCTGCAATGATACCGCGAGACCCACGCTCACCGG
CTCCAGATTTATCAGCAATAAACCAGCCAGCCGGAAGGGCCGAGCGCAGAAGTGGTCCTGCAACTTTATC
CGCCTCCATCCAGTCTATTAATTGTTGCCGGGAAGCTAGAGTAAGTAGTTCGCCAGTTAATAGTTTGCGC
AACGTTGTTGCCATTGCTACAGGCATCGTGGTGTCACGCTCGTCGTTTGGTATGGCTTCATTCAGCTCCG
GTTCCCAACGATCAAGGCGAGTTACATGATCCCCCATGTTGTGCAAAAAAGCGGTTAGCTCCTTCGGTCC
TCCGATCGTTGTCAGAAGTAAGTTGGCCGCAGTGTTATCACTCATGGTTATGGCAGCACTGCATAATTCT
CTTACTGTCATGCCATCCGTAAGATGCTTTTCTGTGACTGGTGAGTACTCAACCAAGTCATTCTGAGAAT
AGTGTATGCGGCGACCGAGTTGCTCTTGCCCGGCGTCAATACGGGATAATACCGCGCCACATAGCAGAAC
TTTAAAAGTGCTCATCATTGGAAAACGTTCTTCGGGGCGAAAACTCTCAAGGATCTTACCGCTGTTGAGA
TCCAGTTCGATGTAACCCACTCGTGCACCCAACTGATCTTCAGCATCTTTTACTTTCACCAGCGTTTCTG
GGTGAGCAAAAACAGGAAGGCAAAATGCCGCAAAAAAGGGAATAAGGGCGACACGGAAATGTTGAATACT
CATACTCTTCCTTTTTCAATATTATTGAAGCATTTATCAGGGTTATTGTCTCATGAGCGGATACATATTT
GAATGTATTTAGAAAAATAAACAAATAGGGGTTCCGCGCACATTTCCCCGAAAAGTGCCACCTAAATTGT
AAGCGTTAATATTTTGTTAAAATTCGCGTTAAATTTTTGTTAAATCAGCTCATTTTTTAACCAATAGGCC
GAAATCGGCAAAATCCCTTATAAATCAAAAGAATAGACCGAGATAGGGT
[37 nt withheld, positions 5230-5266]
AAAGAACGTGGACTCCAACGTCAAAGG
[49 nt withheld, positions 5294-5342]
T
[91 nt withheld, positions 5344-5434]
G
[124 nt withheld, positions 5436-5559]
CCCATTCGCCATTCAGGCTGCGCAACTGTTGGGAAGGGCGATCGGTGCGGGCCTCTTCGCTATTACGCCA
GTCGACCGCCAATTCAATATGGCGTATATGGACTCATGCCAATTCAATATGGTGGATCTGGACCTGTGCC
AATTCAATATGGCGTATATGGACTCGTGCCAATTCAATATGGTGGATCTGGACCCCAGCCAATTCAATAT
GGCGGACTTGGCACCATGCCAATTCAATATGGCGGACCTGGCACTGTGCCAACTGGGGAGGGGTCTACTT
GGCACGGTGCCAAGTTTGAGGAGGGGTCTTGGCCCTGTGCCAAGTCCGCCATATTGAATTGGCATGGTGC
CAATAATGGCGGCCATATTGGCTATATGCCAGGATCAATATATAGGCAATATCCAATATGGCCCTATGCC
AATATGGCTATTGGCCAGGTTCAATACTATGTATTGGCCCTATGCCATATAGTATTCCATATATGGGTTT
TCCTATTGACGTAGATAGCCCCTCCCAATGGGCGGTCCCATATACCATATATGGGGCTTCCTAATACCGC
CCATAGCCACTCCCCCATTGACGTCAATGGTCTCTATATATGGTCTTTCCTATTGACGTCATATGGGCGG
TCCTATTGACGTATATGGCGCCTCCCCCATTGACGTCAATTACGGTAAATGGCCCGCCTGGCTCAATGCC
CATTGACGTCAATAGGACCACCCACCATTGACGTCAATGGGATGGCTCATTGCCCATTCATATCCGTTCT
CACGCCCCCTATTGACGTCAATGACGGTAAATGGCCCACTTGGCAGTACATCAATATCTATTAATAGTAA
CTTGGCAAGTACATTACTATTGGAAGTACGCCAGGGTACATTGGCAGTACTCCCATTGACGTCAATGGCG
GTAAATGGCCCGCGATGGCTGCCAAGTACATCCCCATTGACGTCAATGGGGAGGGGCAATGACGCAAATG
GGCGTTCCATTGACGTAAATGGGCGGTAGGCGTGCCTAATGGGAGGTCTATATAAGCAATGCTCGTTTAG
GGAAC
Features (pLannotate 1.2.2; 16 found; start..end, strand, type, name):
     35..53      +  promoter       SP6 promoter: promoter for bacteriophage SP6 RNA polymerase
   1681..2571    +  CDS            HaloTag®: modified bacterial dehalogenase that forms covalent bonds with chloroalkane derivatives
   2581..2600    +  CDS            capTEV™ (fragment): composite tag for in vivo biotinylation, TEV protease cleavage, and 6xHis tagging
   2644..2661    -  promoter       T7 promoter (fragment): promoter for bacteriophage T7 RNA polymerase
   2666..2800    -  polyA_signal   SV40 poly(A) signal: SV40 polyadenylation signal
   2913..2931    -  promoter       T3 promoter: promoter for bacteriophage T3 RNA polymerase
   2976..2992    -  protein_bind   lac operator: The lac repressor binds to the lac operator to inhibit transcription in E. coli. This inhibition can be relieved by adding lactose or isopropyl-β-D-thiogalactopyranoside (IPTG). lac repressor encoded by lacI
   3000..3030    -  promoter       lac promoter: promoter for the E. coli lac operon
   3045..3066    -  protein_bind   CAP binding site: CAP binding activates transcription in the presence of cAMP. E. coli catabolite activator protein
   3079..3171    -  CDS            lacI (fragment): lac repressor; lacI; The lac repressor binds to the lac operator to inhibit transcription in E. coli. This inhibition can be relieved by adding lactose or isopropyl-β-D-thiogalactopyranoside (IPTG).
   3354..3942    -  rep_origin     ori: high-copy-number ColE1/pMB1/pBR322/pUC origin of replication
   4113..4973    -  CDS            AmpR: β-lactamase; bla; confers resistance to ampicillin, carbenicillin, and related antibiotics
   4974..5078    -  promoter       AmpR promoter: bla
   5131..5559    -  rep_origin     f1 ori (sequence partly withheld): f1 bacteriophage origin of replication; arrow indicates direction of (+) strand synthesis
   5564..5630    -  CDS            lacZα (fragment): LacZα fragment of β-galactosidase; lacZ fragment
   5637..6614    +  promoter       CMV IE94 promoter: enhancer/promoter region of simian cytomegalovirus major immediate early transcription unit IE94
