[The description below was written by a language model from this plasmid's Addgene catalogue record and pLannotate feature annotations shown in this document.]
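Description:
pCS2+8-cyp-33e1-flag-tev-halo-his is a mammalian expression plasmid built on the pCS2+8 backbone that carries the C. elegans cytochrome P450 gene cyp-33e1 (also known as C49C8.4) fused at its C-terminus to a Flag epitope, a HaloTag and a His6 tag. As the name indicates, a TEV protease site sits between the Flag and Halo portions. It is maintained in E. coli through a high-copy ColE1/pUC-type origin and selected with ampicillin via the β-lactamase gene. An f1 origin and remnants of the lac region (lac promoter/operator, lacZα and lacI fragments) are also present from the backbone.

Expression in mammalian cells is driven by the simian CMV IE94 enhancer/promoter, which in the circular map lies immediately upstream of an SP6 promoter. The same insert can therefore also be transcribed in vitro with SP6 RNA polymerase to produce mRNA. The SV40 polyadenylation signal follows the coding region, and T7 (partial) and T3 promoters lie downstream in the opposite orientation. The automated annotation does not label the cyp-33e1 open reading frame or the Flag tag, but the unannotated stretch between SP6 and the HaloTag is consistent with them. The short "capTEV" fragment called just after HaloTag probably reflects the His6 tag.

The construct is intended for T-REX experiments examining cyp-33e1 as a sensor of reactive electrophilic species. HaloTag is a modified dehalogenase that covalently binds chloroalkane ligands, which allows a probe to be anchored to the fusion protein. The Flag and His6 tags allow detection and enrichment, and TEV cleavage can separate the P450 from the Halo domain.
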