Addgene plasmid #227151: pCS2+8-cyp-33e1-flag-tev-halo-his
Purpose: For T-REX experiments of cyp-33e1. A reactive electrophilic species (RES) Sensor.
Depositing lab: Yimon Aye. Depositing organization: Swiss Federal Institute of Technology (EPFL). Publication: Organ-specific electrophile responsivity mapping in live C. elegans. Liu J, Kulkarni A, Gao YQ, Urul DA, Hamelin R, Novotny BA, Long MJC, Aye Y. Cell. 2024 Dec 26;187(26):7450-7469.e29. doi: 10.1016/j.cell.2024.10.014. Epub 2024 Nov 5. PubMed 39504959.
Backbone
  Vector backbone: pCS2+8
  Backbone size w/o insert (bp): 4134
  Total vector size (bp): 6617
  Vector type: Mammalian Expression
Growth in bacteria
  Bacterial resistance: Ampicillin, 100 μg/mL
  Growth temperature: 37°C
  Growth strain: DH5alpha
  Copy number: High Copy
Gene/Insert
  Gene/Insert name: cyp-33e1 (alt name: C49C8.4)
  Species: C. elegans (nematode)
  GenBank ID: NM_069079.6
  Entrez Gene: cyp-33E1 (a.k.a. CELE_C49C8.4)
  Promoter: CMV and SP6
  Tag / fusion protein: Flag (C terminal on insert); HaloTag (C terminal on insert); His6 (C terminal on insert)
  Cloning method: Ligation Independent Cloning
  Sequencing primers: 5′ CMV forward or SP6 forward; 3′ M13 reverse
Terms and licenses: Academic/Nonprofit Terms; Industry Terms: Not Available to Industry
How to cite: pCS2+8-cyp-33e1-flag-tev-halo-his was a gift from Yimon Aye (Addgene plasmid # 227151 ; http://n2t.net/addgene:227151 ; RRID:Addgene_227151)
